Addgene plasmid #249130: pscAAV-KIKO-U6-gOsmr-p2a-mCherry-STOP-pA-400
Purpose: all-in-one HDRT-based knockin-knockout (KIKO) design to insert mCherry (=knockin) at gOsmr cut site, disrupting Osmr expression
Depositing lab: Matthew Krummel. Depositing organization: University of California, San Francisco (UCSF). Publication: Local gene editing of fibroblasts in tumors reveals a new cancer-associated fibroblast state. Kuhn NF, Zaleta-Linares I, Hu KH, Courau T, Davidson B, Tam T, Chu CW, Kinet MJ, Rosenblum MD, Combes AJ, Nyberg WA, Eyquem J, Krummel MF. J Exp Med. 2026 May 4;223(5):e20251228. doi: 10.1084/jem.20251228. Epub 2026 Mar 25. PubMed 41879666.
Backbone
  Vector backbone: pscAAV-CAG-GFP
  Backbone size w/o insert (bp): 2955
  Vector type: AAV
Growth in bacteria
  Bacterial resistance: Ampicillin, 100 μg/mL
  Growth temperature: 30°C
  Growth strain: NEB Stable
  Copy number: Low Copy
Gene/Insert
  Gene/Insert name: gOsmr, mCherry
  gRNA/shRNA sequence: GAACATATCCAACACCATCT
  Species: M. musculus (mouse), Synthetic
  Insert size (bp): 2061
  Entrez Gene: Osmr (a.k.a. OS, OSMRB)
  Cloning method: Gibson Cloning
Terms and licenses: Academic/Nonprofit Terms; Industry Terms: Not Available to Industry
Depositor comments: gOsmr cuts in Exon 3 of Osmr; contains left (400 bp) and right (380 bp) homology arms relative to cut site to facilitate in-frame knock-in of p2a-mCherry
How to cite: pscAAV-KIKO-U6-gOsmr-p2a-mCherry-STOP-pA-400 was a gift from Matthew Krummel (Addgene plasmid # 249130 ; http://n2t.net/addgene:249130 ; RRID:Addgene_249130)
