[The description below was written by a language model from this plasmid's Addgene catalogue record and pLannotate feature annotations shown in this document.]
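Description:
pscAAV-KIKO-U6-gOsmr-p2a-mCherry-STOP-pA-400 is a self-complementary AAV transfer plasmid built on the pscAAV-CAG-GFP backbone, designed as an all-in-one "knockin-knockout" (KIKO) homology-directed repair template for the mouse oncostatin M receptor gene, Osmr. The sequenced plasmid is about 5 kb and is propagated in E. coli through a ColE1/pUC-type origin with ampicillin selection (AmpR under its own bla promoter). The repository lists it as low copy. The backbone also carries remnants of lac regulatory elements, lacZα, bom and rop, which have no role in the payload. AAV2 inverted terminal repeat fragments flank the cargo and define the region that is packaged into AAV particles.

Between the ITRs, a human U6 RNA polymerase III promoter drives a guide RNA, consisting of an Osmr-targeting spacer fused to the Streptococcus pyogenes Cas9 scaffold, that directs cutting in exon 3 of Osmr. Downstream lies the repair template: a left homology arm of about 400 bp, which includes an annotated Osmr coding fragment, followed by a P2A peptide sequence, mCherry, a stop codon and an SV40 polyadenylation signal fragment, then a right homology arm of about 380 bp. No Cas9 coding sequence is annotated, so the nuclease has to be supplied separately.

After cleavage and homology-directed repair, P2A-mCherry is inserted in frame with the endogenous gene. Edited cells therefore express the red reporter from the native Osmr locus, while the stop codon and polyA signal truncate the transcript and disrupt Osmr expression. Fluorescence thus marks cells carrying the knockout allele. The associated publication concerns local gene editing of fibroblasts in tumors.
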