Features (pLannotate 1.2.2; 18 found; start..end, strand, type, name):
      3..591     +  rep_origin     ori: high-copy-number ColE1/pMB1/pBR322/pUC origin of replication
    774..866     +  CDS            lacI (fragment): lac repressor; lacI; The lac repressor binds to the lac operator to inhibit transcription in E. coli. This inhibition can be relieved by adding lactose or isopropyl-β-D-thiogalactopyranoside (IPTG).
    879..900     +  protein_bind   CAP binding site: CAP binding activates transcription in the presence of cAMP. E. coli catabolite activator protein
    915..945     +  promoter       lac promoter: promoter for the E. coli lac operon
    953..969     +  protein_bind   lac operator: The lac repressor binds to the lac operator to inhibit transcription in E. coli. This inhibition can be relieved by adding lactose or isopropyl-β-D-thiogalactopyranoside (IPTG). lac repressor encoded by lacI
   1044..1103    +  repeat_region  AAV2 ITR (fragment): inverted terminal repeat of adeno-associated virus serotype 2 inverted
   1095..1164    -  repeat_region  AAV2 ITR (fragment): inverted terminal repeat of adeno-associated virus serotype 2 inverted
   1189..1429    +  promoter       U6 promoter: RNA polymerase III promoter for human U6 snRNA
   1458..1533    +  misc_RNA       gRNA scaffold: guide RNA scaffold for the Streptococcus pyogenes CRISPR/Cas9 system
   1784..1945    +  CDS            Osmr (fragment): OSMR_MOUSE - Also known as Osmrb. Experimental evidence at protein level: Swiss-Prot protein existence level 1. Associates with IL31RA to form the IL31 receptor (PubMed:9920829). Binds IL31 to activate STAT3 and possibly STAT1 and STAT5 (By similarity). Capable of transducing OSM-specific signaling events (By similarity). From Mus musculus (Mouse).
   2012..2719    +  CDS            mCherry: mCherry is a basic (constitutively fluorescent) red fluorescent protein published in 2004, derived from Discosoma sp.. It is reported to be a very rapidly-maturing monomer with low acid sensitivity.
   2731..2799    -  polyA_signal   SV40 poly(A) signal (fragment): SV40 polyadenylation signal
   3250..3355    +  repeat_region  AAV2 ITR (fragment): inverted terminal repeat of adeno-associated virus serotype 2 inverted
   3389..3546    +  CDS            lacZα (fragment): LacZα fragment of β-galactosidase; lacZ fragment
   3552..3651    -  misc_feature   bom (fragment): basis of mobility region from pBR322
   3753..3788    -  CDS            rop (fragment): Rop protein, which maintains plasmids at low copy number; rop
   3883..3987    +  promoter       AmpR promoter: bla
   3988..4848    +  CDS            AmpR: β-lactamase; bla; confers resistance to ampicillin, carbenicillin, and related antibiotics
>Addgene plasmid #249130 | pscAAV-KIKO-U6-gOsmr-p2a-mCherry-STOP-pA-400 | addgene full sequence | sequence record 496421 | Addgene NGS Result
TCTTGAGATCCTTTTTTTCTGCGCGTAATCTGCTGCTTGCAAACAAAAAAACCACCGCTACCAGCGGTGG
TTTGTTTGCCGGATCAAGAGCTACCAACTCTTTTTCCGAAGGTAACTGGCTTCAGCAGAGCGCAGATACC
AAATACTGTTCTTCTAGTGTAGCCGTAGTTAGGCCACCACTTCAAGAACTCTGTAGCACCGCCTACATAC
CTCGCTCTGCTAATCCTGTTACCAGTGGCTGCTGCCAGTGGCGATAAGTCGTGTCTTACCGGGTTGGACT
CAAGACGATAGTTACCGGATAAGGCGCAGCGGTCGGGCTGAACGGGGGGTTCGTGCACACAGCCCAGCTT
GGAGCGAACGACCTACACCGAACTGAGATACCTACAGCGTGAGCTATGAGAAAGCGCCACGCTTCCCGAA
GGGAGAAAGGCGGACAGGTATCCGGTAAGCGGCAGGGTCGGAACAGGAGAGCGCACGAGGGAGCTTCCAG
GGGGAAACGCCTGGTATCTTTATAGTCCTGTCGGGTTTCGCCACCTCTGACTTGAGCGTCGATTTTTGTG
ATGCTCGTCAGGGGGGCGGAGCCTATGGAAAAACGCCAGCAACGCGGCCTTTTTACGGTTCCTGGCCTTT
TGCTGGCCTTTTGCTCACATGTTCTTTCCTGCGTTATCCCCTGATTCTGTGGATAACCGTATTACCGCCT
TTGAGTGAGCTGATACCGCTCGCCGCAGCCGAACGACCGAGCGCAGCGAGTCAGTGAGCGAGGAAGCGGA
AGAGCGCCCAATACGCAAACCGCCTCTCCCCGCGCGTTGGCCGATTCATTAATGCAGCTGGCACGACAGG
TTTCCCGACTGGAAAGCGGGCAGTGAGCGCAACGCAATTAATGTGAGTTAGCTCACTCATTAGGCACCCC
AGGCTTTACACTTTATGCTTCCGGCTCGTATGTTGTGTGGAATTGTGAGCGGATAACAATTTCACACAGG
AAACAGCTATGACCATGATTACGCCAAGCTCTCGAGATCTAGAAAGCTTCCCGGGGGGATCTGGGCCACT
CCCTCTCTGCGCGCTCGCTCGCTCACTGAGGCCGGGCGACCAAAGGTCGCCCGGCCTCAGTGAGCGAGCG
AGCGCGCAGAGAGGGAGTGGCCAACTCCATCACTAGGGGTTCCTGGAGGGGTGGAGTCGTGACCTAGGGA
GGGCCTATTTCCCATGATTCCTTCATATTTGCATATACGATACAAGGCTGTTAGAGAGATAATTAGAATT
AATTTGACTGTAAACACAAAGATATTAGTACAAAATACGTGACGTAGAAAGTAATAATTTCTTGGGTAGT
TTGCAGTTTTAAAATTATGTTTTAAAATGGACTATCATATGCTTACCGTAACTTGAAAGTATTTCGATTT
CTTGGCTTTATATATCTTGTGGAAAGGACGAAACACCGAACATATCCAACACCATCTGTTTTAGAGCTAG
AAATAGCAAGTTAAAATAAGGCTAGTCCGTTATCAACTTGAAAAAGTGGCACCGAGTCGGTGCTTTTTTG
GTACCTTCTCCCCCAACATATTATTATGTTGTGCATTGCCCAGCAAGTTCTTTGTTTCATCTGGGTCTTA
ATTTCTTCCTCTGCTGATATGACTTCTAATTCTTTTCCAGCTTCTCTCAGATTCTGATGCTAGGATGCAT
ATACAAATCTACTTTCCAAAGCTCACTAGTGTCTCTATTTGATGTGTGGCTATTTAAGCATGCCCCCACT
GAGAGTTGTTTTATACCTGTTTCTGGTCTTTCAGTCTTGGAGGAGCCTTTACCATTGACTCCTGAGATAC
ATAAAGTTTCTTTTCAATTGAAACTTCAAGAAGTGAATTTAGAATGGACTGTCCCAGCCCTTACTCATGA
AGAATTAAACATGATATTTCAGATAGAGATCAGTAGACTGAACATATCCAACACCGGCAGCGGCGCCACC
AACTTCAGCCTGCTGAAGCAGGCCGGCGACGTGGAGGAGAACCCCGGCCCCATGGTGAGCAAGGGCGAGG
AGGATAACATGGCCATCATCAAGGAGTTCATGCGCTTCAAGGTGCACATGGAGGGCTCCGTGAACGGCCA
CGAGTTCGAGATCGAGGGCGAGGGCGAGGGCCGCCCCTACGAGGGCACCCAGACCGCCAAGCTGAAGGTG
ACCAAGGGTGGCCCCCTGCCCTTCGCCTGGGACATCCTGTCCCCTCAGTTCATGTACGGCTCCAAGGCCT
ACGTGAAGCACCCCGCCGACATCCCCGACTACTTGAAGCTGTCCTTCCCCGAGGGCTTCAAGTGGGAGCG
CGTGATGAACTTCGAGGACGGCGGCGTGGTGACCGTGACCCAGGACTCCTCCCTGCAGGACGGCGAGTTC
ATCTACAAGGTGAAGCTGCGCGGCACCAACTTCCCCTCCGACGGCCCCGTAATGCAGAAGAAGACCATGG
GCTGGGAGGCCTCCTCCGAGCGGATGTACCCCGAGGACGGCGCCCTGAAGGGCGAGATCAAGCAGAGGCT
GAAGCTGAAGGACGGCGGCCACTACGACGCTGAGGTCAAGACCACCTACAAGGCCAAGAAGCCCGTGCAG
CTGCCCGGCGCCTACAACGTCAACATCAAGTTGGACATCACCTCCCACAACGAGGACTACACCATCGTGG
AACAGTACGAACGCGCCGAGGGCCGCCACTCCACCGGCGGCATGGACGAGCTGTACAAGTAAGCGGCCGC
TGCTTTATTTGTGAAATTTGTGATGCTATTGCTTTATTTGTAACCATTATAAGCTGCAATAAACAAGTTA
ACAACAACAATTGCATTCATTTTATGTTTCAGGTTCAGGGGGAGGTGTGGGAGGTTTTTTAAAATCTGGG
TGGTAAGTACTTTGTGACTTATTGTCTTAAAAAGTCTTTTCCTGTGCTATGATTTATCTTTTATGCCATT
GGAAATGCCAAGAACATTTCCCTCTCAATACAGATTTCCTAAACAATTGCATCCCTGTGTGTTTTGTTAA
GGCAATGGTTCTCAACCTTCCTAATGTTGTGACCCTTTACTACAGTTCCTCATGTTGTGGTGACCCTCAA
ACCATACAATTATTTTTGTTTTTATATCATAACTTAAATCTTACTACAGTTATCAATCATAATATAAATA
TCTGTGTTTTCTGATGGTCTCAGATGACCCTGGTGAGGGTCACAACTCACAGAATGAAAGTCACTGAGTT
AAGACAAATAATAAGACCGGCTGACTAGTCCACTCCCTCTCTGCGCGCTCGCTCGCTCACTGAGGCCGGG
CGACCAAAGGTCGCCCGACGCCCGGGCTTTGCCCGGGCGGCCTCAGTGAGCGAGCGAGCGCGCAGAGAGG
GACAGATCCGGGCCCGCATGCGTCGACAATTCACTGGCCGTCGTTTTACAACGTCGTGACTGGGAAAACC
CTGGCGTTACCCAACTTAATCGCCTTGCAGCACATCCCCCTTTCGCCAGCTGGCGTAATAGCGAAGAGGC
CCGCACCGATCGCCCTTCCCAACAGTTGCGCAGCCTGAATGGCGAATGGCGCCTGATGCGGTATTTTCTC
CTTACGCATCTGTGCGGTATTTCACACCGCATATGGTGCACTCTCAGTACAATCTGCTCTGATGCCGCAT
AGTTAAGCCAGCCCCGACACCCGCCAACACCCGCTGACGCGCCCTGACGGGCTTGTCTGCTCCCGGCATC
CGCTTACAGACAAGCTGTGACCGTCTCCGGGAGCTGCATGTGTCAGAGGTTTTCACCGTCATCACCGAAA
CGCGCGAGACGAAAGGGCCTCGTGATACGCCTATTTTTATAGGTTAATGTCATGATAATAATGGTTTCTT
AGACGTCAGGTGGCACTTTTCGGGGAAATGTGCGCGGAACCCCTATTTGTTTATTTTTCTAAATACATTC
AAATATGTATCCGCTCATGAGACAATAACCCTGATAAATGCTTCAATAATATTGAAAAAGGAAGAGTATG
AGTATTCAACATTTCCGTGTCGCCCTTATTCCCTTTTTTGCGGCATTTTGCCTTCCTGTTTTTGCTCACC
CAGAAACGCTGGTGAAAGTAAAAGATGCTGAAGATCAGTTGGGTGCACGAGTGGGTTACATCGAACTGGA
TCTCAACAGCGGTAAGATCCTTGAGAGTTTTCGCCCCGAAGAACGTTTTCCAATGATGAGCACTTTTAAA
GTTCTGCTATGTGGCGCGGTATTATCCCGTATTGACGCCGGGCAAGAGCAACTCGGTCGCCGCATACACT
ATTCTCAGAATGACTTGGTTGAGTACTCACCAGTCACAGAAAAGCATCTTACGGATGGCATGACAGTAAG
AGAATTATGCAGTGCTGCCATAACCATGAGTGATAACACTGCGGCCAACTTACTTCTGACAACGATCGGA
GGACCGAAGGAGCTAACCGCTTTTTTGCACAACATGGGGGATCATGTAACTCGCCTTGATCGTTGGGAAC
CGGAGCTGAATGAAGCCATACCAAACGACGAGCGTGACACCACGATGCCTGTAGCAATGGCAACAACGTT
GCGCAAACTATTAACTGGCGAACTACTTACTCTAGCTTCCCGGCAACAATTAATAGACTGGATGGAGGCG
GATAAAGTTGCAGGACCACTTCTGCGCTCGGCCCTTCCGGCTGGCTGGTTTATTGCTGATAAATCTGGAG
CCGGTGAGCGTGGGTCTCGCGGTATCATTGCAGCACTGGGGCCAGATGGTAAGCCCTCCCGTATCGTAGT
TATCTACACGACGGGGAGTCAGGCAACTATGGATGAACGAAATAGACAGATCGCTGAGATAGGTGCCTCA
CTGATTAAGCATTGGTAACTGTCAGACCAAGTTTACTCATATATACTTTAGATTGATTTAAAACTTCATT
TTTAATTTAAAAGGATCTAGGTGAAGATCCTTTTTGATAATCTCATGACCAAAATCCCTTAACGTGAGTT
TTCGTTCCACTGAGCGTCAGACCCCGTAGAAAAGATCAAAGGATCT
